>Addgene plasmid #42916 | PCx35IL-pET42 | depositor full sequence | sequence record 58075 | PCx35IL-pET42 sequence 6133 bps
TGGCGAATGGG
[124 nt withheld, positions 12-135]
C
[91 nt withheld, positions 137-227]
A
[49 nt withheld, positions 229-277]
CCTTTGACGTTGGAGTCCACGTTCTTT
[37 nt withheld, positions 305-341]
ACCCTATCTCGGTCTATTCTTTTGATTTATAAGGGATTTTGCCGATTTCGGCCTATTGGTTAAAAAATGA
GCTGATTTAACAAAAATTTAACGCGAATTTTAACAAAATATTAACGTTTACAATTTCAGGTGGCACTTTT
CGGGGAAATGTGCGCGGAACCCCTATTTGTTTATTTTTCTAAATACATTCAAATATGTATCCGCTCATGA
ATTAATTCTTAGAAAAACTCATCGAGCATCAAATGAAACTGCAATTTATTCATATCAGGATTATCAATAC
CATATTTTTGAAAAAGCCGTTTCTGTAATGAAGGAGAAAACTCACCGAGGCAGTTCCATAGGATGGCAAG
ATCCTGGTATCGGTCTGCGATTCCGACTCGTCCAACATCAATACAACCTATTAATTTCCCCTCGTCAAAA
ATAAGGTTATCAAGTGAGAAATCACCATGAGTGACGACTGAATCCGGTGAGAATGGCAAAAGTTTATGCA
TTTCTTTCCAGACTTGTTCAACAGGCCAGCCATTACGCTCGTCATCAAAATCACTCGCATCAACCAAACC
GTTATTCATTCGTGATTGCGCCTGAGCGAGACGAAATACGCGATCGCTGTTAAAAGGACAATTACAAACA
GGAATCGAATGCAACCGGCGCAGGAACACTGCCAGCGCATCAACAATATTTTCACCTGAATCAGGATATT
CTTCTAATACCTGGAATGCTGTTTTCCCGGGGATCGCAGTGGTGAGTAACCATGCATCATCAGGAGTACG
GATAAAATGCTTGATGGTCGGAAGAGGCATAAATTCCGTCAGCCAGTTTAGTCTGACCATCTCATCTGTA
ACATCATTGGCAACGCTACCTTTGCCATGTTTCAGAAACAACTCTGGCGCATCGGGCTTCCCATACAATC
GATAGATTGTCGCACCTGATTGCCCGACATTATCGCGAGCCCATTTATACCCATATAAATCAGCATCCAT
GTTGGAATTTAATCGCGGCCTAGAGCAAGACGTTTCCCGTTGAATATGGCTCATAACACCCCTTGTATTA
CTGTTTATGTAAGCAGACAGTTTTATTGTTCATGACCAAAATCCCTTAACGTGAGTTTTCGTTCCACTGA
GCGTCAGACCCCGTAGAAAAGATCAAAGGATCTTCTTGAGATCCTTTTTTTCTGCGCGTAATCTGCTGCT
TGCAAACAAAAAAACCACCGCTACCAGCGGTGGTTTGTTTGCCGGATCAAGAGCTACCAACTCTTTTTCC
GAAGGTAACTGGCTTCAGCAGAGCGCAGATACCAAATACTGTCCTTCTAGTGTAGCCGTAGTTAGGCCAC
CACTTCAAGAACTCTGTAGCACCGCCTACATACCTCGCTCTGCTAATCCTGTTACCAGTGGCTGCTGCCA
GTGGCGATAAGTCGTGTCTTACCGGGTTGGACTCAAGACGATAGTTACCGGATAAGGCGCAGCGGTCGGG
CTGAACGGGGGGTTCGTGCACACAGCCCAGCTTGGAGCGAACGACCTACACCGAACTGAGATACCTACAG
CGTGAGCTATGAGAAAGCGCCACGCTTCCCGAAGGGAGAAAGGCGGACAGGTATCCGGTAAGCGGCAGGG
TCGGAACAGGAGAGCGCACGAGGGAGCTTCCAGGGGGAAACGCCTGGTATCTTTATAGTCCTGTCGGGTT
TCGCCACCTCTGACTTGAGCGTCGATTTTTGTGATGCTCGTCAGGGGGGCGGAGCCTATGGAAAAACGCC
AGCAACGCGGCCTTTTTACGGTTCCTGGCCTTTTGCTGGCCTTTTGCTCACATGTTCTTTCCTGCGTTAT
CCCCTGATTCTGTGGATAACCGTATTACCGCCTTTGAGTGAGCTGATACCGCTCGCCGCAGCCGAACGAC
CGAGCGCAGCGAGTCAGTGAGCGAGGAAGCGGAAGAGCGCCTGATGCGGTATTTTCTCCTTACGCATCTG
TGCGGTATTTCACACCGCATATATGGTGCACTCTCAGTACAATCTGCTCTGATGCCGCATAGTTAAGCCA
GTATACACTCCGCTATCGCTACGTGACTGGGTCATGGCTGCGCCCCGACACCCGCCAACACCCGCTGACG
CGCCCTGACGGGCTTGTCTGCTCCCGGCATCCGCTTACAGACAAGCTGTGACCGTCTCCGGGAGCTGCAT
GTGTCAGAGGTTTTCACCGTCATCACCGAAACGCGCGAGGCAGCTGCGGTAAAGCTCATCAGCGTGGTCG
TGAAGCGATTCACAGATGTCTGCCTGTTCATCCGCGTCCAGCTCGTTGAGTTTCTCCAGAAGCGTTAATG
TCTGGCTTCTGATAAAGCGGGCCATGTTAAGGGCGGTTTTTTCCTGTTTGGTCACTGATGCCTCCGTGTA
AGGGGGATTTCTGTTCATGGGGGTAATGATACCGATGAAACGAGAGAGGATGCTCACGATACGGGTTACT
GATGATGAACATGCCCGGTTACTGGAACGTTGTGAGGGTAAACAACTGGCGGTATGGATGCGGCGGGACC
AGAGAAAAATCACTCAGGGTCAATGCCAGCGCTTCGTTAATACAGATGTAGGTGTTCCACAGGGTAGCCA
GCAGCATCCTGCGATGCAGATCCGGAACATAATGGTGCAGGGCGCTGACTTCCGCGTTTCCAGACTTTAC
GAAACACGGAAACCGAAGACCATTCATGTTGTTGCTCAGGTCGCAGACGTTTTGCAGCAGCAGTCGCTTC
ACGTTCGCTCGCGTATCGGTGATTCATTCTGCTAACCAGTAAGGCAACCCCGCCAGCCTAGCCGGGTCCT
CAACGACAGGAGCACGATCATGCTAGTCATGCCCCGCGCCCACCGGAAGGAGCTGACTGGGTTGAAGGCT
CTCAAGGGCATCGGTCGAGATCCCGGTGCCTAATGAGTGAGCTAACTTACATTAATTGCGTTGCGCTCAC
TGCCCGCTTTCCAGTCGGGAAACCTGTCGTGCCAGCTGCATTAATGAATCGGCCAACGCGCGGGGAGAGG
CGGTTTGCGTATTGGGCGCCAGGGTGGTTTTTCTTTTCACCAGTGAGACGGGCAACAGCTGATTGCCCTT
CACCGCCTGGCCCTGAGAGAGTTGCAGCAAGCGGTCCACGCTGGTTTGCCCCAGCAGGCGAAAATCCTGT
TTGATGGTGGTTAACGGCGGGATATAACATGAGCTGTCTTCGGTATCGTCGTATCCCACTACCGAGATGT
CCGCACCAACGCGCAGCCCGGACTCGGTAATGGCGCGCATTGCGCCCAGCGCCATCTGATCGTTGGCAAC
CAGCATCGCAGTGGGAACGATGCCCTCATTCAGCATTTGCATGGTTTGTTGAAAACCGGACATGGCACTC
CAGTCGCCTTCCCGTTCCGCTATCGGCTGAATTTGATTGCGAGTGAGATATTTATGCCAGCCAGCCAGAC
GCAGACGCGCCGAGACAGAACTTAATGGGCCCGCTAACAGCGCGATTTGCTGGTGACCCAATGCGACCAG
ATGCTCCACGCCCAGTCGCGTACCGTCTTCATGGGAGAAAATAATACTGTTGATGGGTGTCTGGTCAGAG
ACATCAAGAAATAACGCCGGAACATTAGTGCAGGCAGCTTCCACAGCAATGGCATCCTGGTCATCCAGCG
GATAGTTAATGATCAGCCCACTGACGCGTTGCGCGAGAAGATTGTGCACCGCCGCTTTACAGGCTTCGAC
GCCGCTTCGTTCTACCATCGACACCACCACGCTGGCACCCAGTTGATCGGCGCGAGATTTAATCGCCGCG
ACAATTTGCGACGGCGCGTGCAGGGCCAGACTGGAGGTGGCAACGCCAATCAGCAACGACTGTTTGCCCG
CCAGTTGTTGTGCCACGCGGTTGGGAATGTAATTCAGCTCCGCCATCGCCGCTTCCACTTTTTCCCGCGT
TTTCGCAGAAACGTGGCTGGCCTGGTTCACCACGCGGGAAACGGTCTGATAAGAGACACCGGCATACTCT
GCGACATCGTATAACGTTACTGGTTTCACATTCACCACCCTGAATTGACTCTCTTCCGGGCGCTATCATG
CCATACCGCGAAAGGTTTTGCGCCATTCGATGGTGTCCGGGATCTCGACGCTCTCCCTTATGCGACTCCT
GCATTAGGAAGCAGCCCAGTAGTAGGTTGAGGCCGTTGAGCACCGCCGCCGCAAGGAATGGTGCATGCAA
GGAGATGGCGCCCAACAGTCCCCCGGCCACGGGGCCTGCCACCATACCCACGCCGAAACAAGCGCTCATG
AGCCCGAAGTGGCGAGCCCGATCTTCCCCATCGGTGATGTCGGCGATATAGGCGCCAGCAACCGCACCTG
TGGCGCCGGTGATGCCGGCCACGATGCGTCCGGCGTAGAGGATCGAGATCGATCTCGATCCCGCGAAATT
AATACGACTCACTATAGGGGAATTGTGAGCGGATAACAATTCCCCTCTAGAAATAATTTTGTTTAACTTT
AAGAAGGAGATATACATATGTCCCCTATACTAGGTTATTGGAAAATTAAGGGCCTTGTGCAACCCACTCG
ACTTCTTTTGGAATATCTTGAAGAAAAATATGAAGAGCATTTGTATGAGCGCGATGAAGGTGATAAATGG
CGAAACAAAAAGTTTGAATTGGGTTTGGAGTTTCCCAATCTTCCTTATTATATTGATGGTGATGTTAAAT
TAACACAGTCTATGGCCATCATACGTTATATAGCTGACAAGCACAACATGTTGGGTGGTTGTCCAAAAGA
GCGTGCAGAGATTTCAATGCTTGAAGGAGCGGTTTTGGATATTAGATACGGTGTTTCGAGAATTGCATAT
AGTAAAGACTTTGAAACTCTCAAAGTTGATTTTCTTAGCAAGCTACCTGAAATGCTGAAAATGTTCGAAG
ATCGTTTATGTCATAAAACATATTTAAATGGTGATCATGTAACCCATCCTGACTTCATGTTGTATGACGC
TCTTGATGTTGTTTTATACATGGACCCAATGTGCCTGGATGCGTTCCCAAAATTAGTTTGTTTTAAAAAA
CGTATTGAAGCTATCCCACAAATTGATAAGTACTTGAAATCCAGCAAGTATATAGCATGGCCTTTGCAGG
GCTGGCAAGCCACGTTTGGTGGTGGCGACCATCCTCCAAAATCGGATGGTTCAACTAGTGGTTCTGGTCA
TCACCATCACCATCACTCCGCGGGTCTGGTGCCACGCGGTAGTACTGCAATTGGTATGAAAGAAACCGCT
GCTGCTAAATTCGAACGCCAGCACATGGACAGCCCAGATCTGGGTACCGGTGGTGGCTCCGGTATTGAGG
GACGCGGGTCCATGGGATATCGGGGATCCGCCAAGCAGAAGGAGCGGCGGTACTCAACAGTCTATCTGAC
ACTGGATAAGGATCAAGATTCACTGAAGCGAGACGAGAGCAAAAAGATAAAGAACACCATTGTTAATGGA
GTACTTCAGAACACGGAGAACTCCACCAAAGAAGCCGAGCCAGACTGTTTAGAAGTCAAAGAGATCCCTA
ATTCGGCCATGAGAACTACAAAGTCCAAAATGAGGCGACAAGAGGGCATCTAGAGTCGACCTGCAGGCAA
GCTTGCGGCCGCACTCGAGCACCACCACCACCACCACCACCACTAATTGATTAATACCTAGGCTGCTAAA
CAAAGCCCGAAAGGAAGCTGAGTTGGCTGCTGCCACCGCTGAGCAATAACTAGCATAACCCCTTGGGGCC
TCTAAACGGGTCTTGAGGGGTTTTTTGCTGAAAGGAGGAACTATATCCGGAT
Features (pLannotate 1.2.2; 23 found; start..end, strand, type, name):
     12..467     +  rep_origin     f1 ori (sequence partly withheld): f1 bacteriophage origin of replication; arrow indicates direction of (+) strand synthesis
    494..551     +  promoter       AmpR promoter (fragment): bla
    560..1375    -  CDS            KanR: aminoglycoside phosphotransferase; aph(3')-Ia; confers resistance to kanamycin in bacteria or G418 (Geneticin®) in eukaryotes
   1497..2085    +  rep_origin     ori: high-copy-number ColE1/pMB1/pBR322/pUC origin of replication
   2271..2413    -  misc_feature   bom: basis of mobility region from pBR322
   2515..2706    -  CDS            rop: Rop protein, which maintains plasmids at low copy number; rop
   2723..3103    +  CDS            YPB1_ECOLX: Protein predicted: Swiss-Prot protein existence level 4. From Escherichia coli.
   3165..3229    -  CDS            TcR (fragment): tetracycline efflux protein; tet; confers resistance to tetracycline
   3244..3265    -  protein_bind   CAP binding site: CAP binding activates transcription in the presence of cAMP. E. coli catabolite activator protein
   3278..4360    -  CDS            lacI: lac repressor; lacI; The lac repressor binds to the lac operator to inhibit transcription in E. coli. This inhibition can be relieved by adding lactose or isopropyl-β-D-thiogalactopyranoside (IPTG).
   4361..4438    -  promoter       lacI promoter: lacI
   4446..4725    -  CDS            TcR (fragment): tetracycline efflux protein; tet; confers resistance to tetracycline
   4751..4769    +  promoter       T7 promoter: promoter for bacteriophage T7 RNA polymerase
   4770..4794    +  protein_bind   lac operator: The lac repressor binds to the lac operator to inhibit transcription in E. coli. This inhibition can be relieved by adding lactose or isopropyl-β-D-thiogalactopyranoside (IPTG). lac repressor encoded by lacI
   4809..4831    +  RBS            RBS: efficient ribosome binding site from bacteriophage T7 gene 10 (Olins and Rangwala, 1989)
   4839..5492    +  CDS            GST26_SCHJA: Experimental evidence at protein level: Swiss-Prot protein existence level 1. GST isoenzymes appear to play a central role in the parasite detoxification system. Other functions are also suspected including a role in increasing the solubility of haematin in the parasite gut. From Schistosoma japonicum (Blood fluke).
   5520..5537    +  CDS            7xHis (fragment): 6xHis affinity tag
   5580..5624    +  CDS            S-Tag: affinity and epitope tag derived from pancreatic ribonuclease A
   5688..5921    +  CDS            GJD2 (fragment): CXD2_HUMAN - Also known as GJA9. Experimental evidence at protein level: Swiss-Prot protein existence level 1. One gap junction consists of a cluster of closely packed pairs of transmembrane channels, the connexons, through which materials of low MW diffuse from one cell to a neighboring cell. From Homo sapiens (Human).
   5920..5940    +  misc_feature   MCS (fragment): pUC18/19 multiple cloning site
   5961..5984    +  CDS            9xHis (fragment): 9xHis affinity tag
   6010..6053    +  CDS            SET1 (fragment): solubility-enhancement tag derived from T7 phage gene 10B
   6061..6108    +  terminator     T7 terminator: transcription terminator for bacteriophage T7 RNA polymerase
