[The description below was written by a language model from this plasmid's Addgene catalogue record and pLannotate feature annotations shown in this document.]
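Description:
PCx35IL-pET42 is a bacterial expression plasmid built on the Novagen pET42a backbone. It is designed to produce the cytoplasmic (intracellular) loop of perch (Morone americana) connexin 35 as a tagged fusion protein in E. coli. The roughly 240 bp insert encodes residues 101–179 of Cx35, the fish orthologue of the neuronal gap junction protein Cx36/GJD2. This relationship explains why the automated annotation labels the segment as a fragment of human GJD2. The insert was placed between the BamHI and HindIII sites, both of which are retained. According to the depositor it was subcloned from an earlier pET15b clone.

Expression is driven by a T7 promoter followed by a lac operator and the T7 gene 10 ribosome binding site. The plasmid also carries lacI, so transcription is repressed until induction with IPTG, and a DE3 host supplying T7 RNA polymerase is required. The reading frame starts with Schistosoma japonicum GST, continues through a 6xHis tag and an S-tag, and then runs into the connexin loop, giving three N-terminal handles for purification, pull-down or detection. A second His-tag sequence from the backbone lies downstream of the cloning site, before the T7 terminator. The record lists only N-terminal tags and does not state whether this downstream tag is translated.

Selection is by kanamycin through an aph(3')-Ia gene. Replication uses a pBR322-type origin with the bom and rop elements, and an f1 origin is also present. The record lists the plasmid as high copy, although rop normally moderates copy number. The associated publication concerns calcium-dependent calmodulin binding to neuronal gap junction proteins, which suggests use of the purified fusion protein in in vitro binding assays.
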