Addgene plasmid #42916: PCx35IL-pET42
Depositing lab: John O'Brien. Depositing organization: University of Texas Health Science Center at Houston. Publication: Calcium-dependent binding of calmodulin to neuronal gap junction proteins. Burr GS, Mitchell CK, Keflemariam YJ, Heidelberger R, O'Brien J. Biochem Biophys Res Commun. 2005 Oct 7;335(4):1191-8. 10.1016/j.bbrc.2005.08.007 PubMed 16112650.
Backbone
  Vector backbone: pET42a
  Backbone manufacturer: Novagen
  Backbone size w/o insert (bp): 5930
  Total vector size (bp): 6133
  Vector type: Bacterial Expression
Growth in bacteria
  Bacterial resistance: Kanamycin, 50 μg/mL
  Growth temperature: 37°C
  Growth strain: DH5alpha
  Growth instructions: Requires a DE3 strain for expression of protein.
  Copy number: High Copy
Gene/Insert
  Gene/Insert name: Connexin 35 cytoplasmic loop (alt names: Cx35; Cx36; gjd2)
  Species: Perch (Morone americana)
  Insert size (bp): 240
  Mutation: cytoplasmic loop is aa 101-179
  GenBank ID: AF059183
  Promoter: T7
  Tag / fusion protein: GST (N terminal on backbone); 6x His (N terminal on backbone); S-tag (N terminal on backbone)
  Cloning method: Restriction Enzyme; 5′ cloning site BamHI (not destroyed); 3′ cloning site HindIII (not destroyed)
  Sequencing primers: 5′ S-tag; 3′ T7 terminator
Terms and licenses: Academic/Nonprofit Terms; Industry Terms: Not Available to Industry
Depositor comments: Subcloned from a pET15b clone from O'Brien, J., Nguyen, H.B., and Mills, S.L. (2004). Cone photoreceptors in bass retina use two connexins to mediate electrical coupling. J Neurosci 24, 5632-5642. Original cDNA clone is from O'Brien, J., Bruzzone, R., White, T.W., Al-Ubaidi, M.R., and Ripps, H. (1998). Cloning and expression of two related connexins from the perch retina define a distinct subgroup of the connexin family. J Neurosci 18, 7625-7637.
How to cite: PCx35IL-pET42 was a gift from John O'Brien (Addgene plasmid # 42916 ; http://n2t.net/addgene:42916 ; RRID:Addgene_42916)
