>Addgene plasmid #42916 | PCx35IL-pET42 | addgene partial sequence | sequence record 61315 | T7term 5'-GCTAGTTATTGCTCAGCGG-3'
CAGCCTAGGTATTAATCAATTAGTGGTGGTGGTGGTGGTGGTGGTGCTCGAGTGCGGCCGCAAGCTTGCC
TGCAGGTCGACTCTAGATGCCCTCTTGTCGCCTCATTTTGGACTTTGTAGTTCTCATGGCCGAATTAGGG
ATCTCTTTGACTTCTAAACAGTCTGGCTCGGCTTCTTTGGTGGAGTTCTCCGTGTTCTGAAGTACTCCAT
TAACAATGGTGTTCTTTATCTTTTTGCTCTCGTCTCGCTTCAGTGAATCTTGATCCTTATCCAGTGTCAG
ATAGACTGTTGAGTACCGCCGCTCCTTCTGCTTGGCGGATCCCCGATATCCCATGGACCCGCGTCCCTCA
ATACCGGAGCCACCACCGGTACCCAGATCTGGGCTGTCCATGTGCTGGCGTTCGAATTTAGCAGCAGCGG
TTTCTTTCATACCAATTGCAGTACTACCGCGTGGCACCAGACCCGCGGAGTGATGGTGATGGTGATGACC
AGAACCACTAGTTGAACCATCCGATTTTGGAGGATGGTCGCCACCACCAAACGTGGCTTGCCAGCCCTGC
AAAGGCCATGCTATATACTTGCTGGATTTCAAGTACTTATCAATTTGTGGGATAGCTTCAATACGTTTTT
TAAAACAAACTAATTTTGGGAACGCATCCAGGCACATTGGGTCCATGTATAAAACAACATCAAGAGCGTC
ATACAACATGAAGTCAGGATGGGTTACATGATCACCATTTAAATATGTTTTATGACATAAACGATCTTCG
AACATTTTCAGCATTTCAGGTAGCTTGCTAAGAAAATCAACTTTGAGAGTTTCAAAGTCT
